>Addgene plasmid #39374 | TAL2016 | depositor partial sequence | sequence record 49676 | TAL2016 sequence 1028 bps
GAACCTGACCCCAGACCAGGTAGTCGCAATCGCGTCGAACATTGGGGGAAAGCAAGCCCTGGAAACCGTG
CAAAGGTTGTTGCCGGTCCTTTGTCAAGACCACGGCCTTACACCGGAGCAAGTCGTGGCCATTGCAAATA
ATAACGGTGGCAAACAGGCTCTTGAGACGGTTCAGAGACTTCTCCCAGTTCTCTGTCAAGCCCACGGGCT
GACTCCCGATCAAGTTGTAGCGATTGCGTCGAACATTGGAGGGAAACAAGCATTGGAGACTGTCCAACGG
CTCCTTCCCGTGTTGTGTCAAGCCCACGGTTTGACGCCTGCACAAGTGGTCGCCATCGCCAACAACAACG
GCGGTAAGCAGGCGCTGGAAACAGTACAGCGCCTGCTGCCTGTACTGTGCCAGGATCATGGACTGACCCC
AGACCAGGTAGTCGCAATCGCGAACAATAATGGGGGAAAGCAAGCCCTGGAAACCGTGCAAAGGTTGTTG
CCGGTCCTTTGTCAAGACCACGGCCTTACACCGGAGCAAGTCGTGGCCATTGCAAGCAACATCGGTGGCA
AACAGGCTCTTGAGACGGTTCAGAGACTTCTCCCAGTTCTCTGTCAAGCCCACGGGCTGACTCCCGATCA
AGTTGTAGCGATTGCGTCCAACGGTGGAGGGAAACAAGCATTGGAGACTGTCCAACGGCTCCTTCCCGTG
TTGTGTCAAGCCCACGGTTTGACGCCTGCACAAGTGGTCGCCATCGCCAGCCATGATGGCGGTAAGCAGG
CGCTGGAAACAGTACAGCGCCTGCTGCCTGTACTGTGCCAGGATCATGGACTGACCCCAGACCAGGTAGT
CGCAATCGCGTCACATGACGGGGGAAAGCAAGCCCTGGAAACCGTGCAAAGGTTGTTGCCGGTCCTTTGT
CAAGACCACGGCCTTACACCGGAGCAAGTCGTGGCCATTGCAAGCAACATCGGTGGCAAACAGGCTCTTG
AGACGGTTCAGAGACTTCTCCCAGTTCTCTGTCAAGCCCACGGGCTGA
