>Addgene plasmid #39374 | TAL2016 | addgene partial sequence | sequence record 52615 | JDS-TALEN-F 5'-TAGGGGTCGGTAAACAGTGG-3'
TGTGGCGGGTGAGCTTAGGGGGCCTCCGCTCCAGCTCGACACCGGGCAGCTGCTGAAGATCGCGAAGAGA
GGGGGAGTAACAGCGGTAGAGGCAGTGCACGCCTGGCGCAATGCGCTCACCGGGGCCCCCTTGAACCTGA
CCCCAGACCAGGTAGTCGCAATCGCGTCGAACATTGGGGGAAAGCAAGCCCTGGAAACCGTGCAAAGGTT
GTTGCCGGTCCTTTGTCAAGACCACGGCCTTACACCGGAGCAAGTCGTGGCCATTGCAAATAATAACGGT
GGCAAACAGGCTCTTGAGACGGTTCAGAGACTTCTCCCAGTTCTCTGTCAAGCCCACGGGCTGACTCCCG
ATCAAGTTGTAGCGATTGCGTCGAACATTGGAGGGAAACAAGCATTGGAGACTGTCCAACGGCTCCTTCC
CGTGTTGTGTCAAGCCCACGGTTTGACGCCTGCACAAGTGGTCGCCATCGCCAACAACAACGGCGGTAAG
CAGGCGCTGGAAACAGTACAGCGCCTGCTGCCTGTACTGTGCCAGGATCATGGACTGACCCCAGACCAGG
TAGTCGCAATCGCGAACAATAATGGGGGAAAGCAAGCCCTGGAAACCGTGCAAAGGTTGTTGCCGGTCCT
TTGTCAAGACCACGGCCTTACACCGGAGCAAGTCGTGGCCATTGCAAGCAACATCGGTGGCAAACAGGCT
CTTGAGACGGTTCAGAGACTTCTCCCAGTTCTCTGTCAAGCCCACGGGCTGACTCCCGATCAAGTTGTAG
CGATTGCGTCCAACGGTGGAGGGAAACAAGCATTGGAGACTGTCCAACGGCTCCTTCCCGTGTTGTGTCA
AGCCCACGGTTTGACGCCTGCACAAGTGGTCGCCATCGCCAGCCATGATGGCGGTAAGCAGGCGCTGGAA
ACAGTACA
