[The description below was written by a language model from this plasmid's Addgene catalogue record.]
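Description:
TAL2016 is a mammalian expression plasmid encoding the left monomer of a TALEN pair, named eGFP-TALEN-09-Left, whose name indicates that it targets the eGFP reporter gene. It is built on the JDS71 backbone (about 6.4 kb without insert), a TALEN expression vector into which an assembled array of TAL effector repeats is cloned. Here the insert is roughly 1 kb and was introduced through BsmBI sites that were destroyed in the process, as expected for type IIS cloning that leaves seamless in-frame junctions. The plasmid is maintained at high copy in E. coli under ampicillin selection. The record does not name the origin of replication, and no feature table is provided.

Expression is driven by the CMV promoter for use in mammalian cells. The vector type also lists T7, which suggests that a T7 promoter is available for in vitro transcription of the nuclease mRNA. The backbone supplies an N-terminal 3X Flag tag for detection and a C-terminal wild-type FokI cleavage domain, so the cloned repeat array sits between them and sets the DNA-binding specificity of the fusion protein. The depositor does record a short target binding site. Because FokI must dimerise to cut, this left monomer is meant to be co-expressed with a matching right-hand TALEN that binds the opposite strand across a spacer, producing a double-strand break at the target locus.

The construct comes from work on FLASH assembly of TALENs for high-throughput genome editing. The species field lists human, although the insert is an engineered repeat array. The depositor notes that the repetitive array is prone to recombination and advises checking the plasmid's integrity by diagnostic digest before use.
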