Addgene plasmid #39374: TAL2016
Depositing lab: Keith Joung. Depositing organization: Massachusetts General Hospital. Publication: FLASH assembly of TALENs for high-throughput genome editing. Reyon D, Tsai SQ, Khayter C, Foden JA, Sander JD, Joung JK. Nat Biotechnol. 2012 Apr 8. doi: 10.1038/nbt.2170. PubMed 22484455.
Backbone
  Vector backbone: JDS71
  Backbone manufacturer: Joung lab (Addgene Plasmid # 32287)
  Backbone size w/o insert (bp): 6447
  Vector type: Mammalian Expression ; T7
Growth in bacteria
  Bacterial resistance: Ampicillin, 100 μg/mL
  Growth temperature: 37°C
  Growth strain: XL1 Blue
  Copy number: High Copy
Gene/Insert
  Gene/Insert name: eGFP-TALEN-09-Left
  Species: H. sapiens (human)
  Insert size (bp): 1028
  Promoter: CMV
  Tag / fusion protein: 3X Flag (N terminal on backbone); WT FOKI (C terminal on backbone)
  Cloning method: Restriction Enzyme; 5′ cloning site BsmBI (destroyed during cloning); 3′ cloning site BsmBI (destroyed during cloning)
  Sequencing primers: 5′ CMV-F
Terms and licenses: Academic/Nonprofit Terms; Industry Terms: Not Available to Industry
Depositor comments: Target binding site: TAGAGGATCCAC To reduce the chance of recombination in this plasmid, do not grow in liquid culture for more than 12-14 hours. It is strongly recommended that users perform a diagnostic digest to verify this plasmid prior to use. For example, a double digest of the plasmid with BamHI and KpnI should result in two bands at 1.7kb and 5.8kb
How to cite: TAL2016 was a gift from Keith Joung (Addgene plasmid # 39374 ; http://n2t.net/addgene:39374 ; RRID:Addgene_39374)
